>Addgene plasmid #96852 | pWT016a | addgene full sequence | sequence record 189265 | Addgene NGS Result
GACGTCGCTAGCTGTACAAAAAAGCAGGCTTTAAAGGAACCAATTCAGTCGACTGGATCCGGTACCAAGG
TCGGGCAGGAAGAGGGCCTATTTCCCATGATTCCTTCATATTTGCATATACGATACAAGGCTGTTAGAGA
GATAATTAGAATTAATTTGACTGTAAACACAAAGATATTAGTACAAAATACGTGACGTAGAAAGTAATAA
TTTCTTGGGTAGTTTGCAGTTTTAAAATTATGTTTTAAAATGGACTATCATATGCTTACCGTAACTTGAA
AGTATTTCGATTTCTTGGCTTTATATATCTTGTGGAAAGGACGAAACACCGCTGCCCGTGCCCGGTACAT
CCAGCTGATGAGTCCCAAATAGGACGAAACGCGCTTCGGTGCGTCCTGGATTCCACGGGCACGGGCAGCT
TGCCGGGTTTTAGAGCTAGAAATAGCAAGTTAAAATAAGGCTAGTCCGTTATCAACTTGAAAAAGTGGCA
CCGAGTCGGTGCTTTTTTTAAGCTTGGGCCGCTCGAGGTACCTCTCTACATATGACATGTGAGCAAAAGG
CCAGCAAAAGGCCAGGAACCGTAAAAAGGCCGCGTTGCTGGCGTTTTTCCATAGGCTCCGCCCCCCTGAC
GAGCATCACAAAAATCGACGCTCAAGTCAGAGGTGGCGAAACCCGACAGGACTATAAAGATACCAGGCGT
TTCCCCCTGGAAGCTCCCTCGTGCGCTCTCCTGTTCCGACCCTGCCGCTTACCGGATACCTGTCCGCCTT
TCTCCCTTCGGGAAGCGTGGCGCTTTCTCATAGCTCACGCTGTAGGTATCTCAGTTCGGTGTAGGTCGTT
CGCTCCAAGCTGGGCTGTGTGCACGAACCCCCCGTTCAGCCCGACCGCTGCGCCTTATCCGGTAACTATC
GTCTTGAGTCCAACCCGGTAAGACACGACTTATCGCCACTGGCAGCAGCCACTGGTAACAGGATTAGCAG
AGCGAGGTATGTAGGCGGTGCTACAGAGTTCTTGAAGTGGTGGCCTAACTACGGCTACACTAGAAGAACA
GTATTTGGTATCTGCGCTCTGCTGAAGCCAGTTACCTTCGGAAAAAGAGTTGGTAGCTCTTGATCCGGCA
AACAAACCACCGCTGGTAGCGGTGGTTTTTTTGTTTGCAAGCAGCAGATTACGCGCAGAAAAAAAGGATC
TCAAGAAGATCCTTTGATCTTTTCTACGGGGTCTGACGCTCAGTGGAACGAAAACTCACGTTAAGGGATT
TTGGTCATGAGATTATCAAAAAGGATCTTCACCTAGATCCTTTTAAATTAAAAATGAAGTTTTAAATCAA
TCTAAAGTATATATGAGTAAACTTGGTCTGACAGTTACCAATGCTTAATCAGTGAGGCACCTATCTCAGC
GATCTGTCTATTTCGTTCATCCATAGTTGCCTGACTCCCCGTCGTGTAGATAACTACGATACGGGAGGGC
TTACCATCTGGCCCCAGTGCTGCAATGATACCGCGAGACCCACGCTCACCGGCTCCAGATTTATCAGCAA
TAAACCAGCCAGCCGGAAGGGCCGAGCGCAGAAGTGGTCCTGCAACTTTATCCGCCTCCATCCAGTCTAT
TAATTGTTGCCGGGAAGCTAGAGTAAGTAGTTCGCCAGTTAATAGTTTGCGCAACGTTGTTGCCATTGCT
ACAGGCATCGTGGTGTCACGCTCGTCGTTTGGTATGGCTTCATTCAGCTCCGGTTCCCAACGATCAAGGC
GAGTTACATGATCCCCCATGTTGTGCAAAAAAGCGGTTAGCTCCTTCGGTCCTCCGATCGTTGTCAGAAG
TAAGTTGGCCGCAGTGTTATCACTCATGGTTATGGCAGCACTGCATAATTCTCTTACTGTCATGCCATCC
GTAAGATGCTTTTCTGTGACTGGTGAGTACTCAACCAAGTCATTCTGAGAATAGTGTATGCGGCGACCGA
GTTGCTCTTGCCCGGCGTCAATACGGGATAATACCGCGCCACATAGCAGAACTTTAAAAGTGCTCATCAT
TGGAAAACGTTCTTCGGGGCGAAAACTCTCAAGGATCTTACCGCTGTTGAGATCCAGTTCGATGTAACCC
ACTCGTGCACCCAACTGATCTTCAGCATCTTTTACTTTCACCAGCGTTTCTGGGTGAGCAAAAACAGGAA
GGCAAAATGCCGCAAAAAAGGGAATAAGGGCGACACGGAAATGTTGAATACTCATACTCTTCCTTTTTCA
ATATTATTGAAGCATTTATCAGGGTTATTGTCTCATGAGCGGATACATATTTGAATGTATTTAGAAAAAT
AAACAAATAGGGGTTCCGCGCACATTTCCCCGAAAAGTGCCACCT
Features (pLannotate 1.2.2; 8 found; start..end, strand, type, name):
     13..30      +  protein_bind   attB1 (fragment): mutant version of attB; recombination site for the Gateway® BP reaction BP Clonase™
     82..322     +  promoter       U6 promoter: RNA polymerase III promoter for human U6 snRNA
    348..400     +  ncRNA          Hammerhead 1: Accession: RF00163 - Hammerhead ribozyme (type I)
    407..426     -  CDS            VN155(I152L) (fragment): improved N-terminal fragment of mVenus for use in bimolecular fluorescence complementation (BiFC) (Kodama and Hu, 2010)
    427..502     +  misc_RNA       gRNA scaffold: guide RNA scaffold for the Streptococcus pyogenes CRISPR/Cas9 system
    606..1194    -  rep_origin     ori: high-copy-number ColE1/pMB1/pBR322/pUC origin of replication
   1365..2225    -  CDS            AmpR: β-lactamase; bla; confers resistance to ampicillin, carbenicillin, and related antibiotics
   2226..2330    -  promoter       AmpR promoter: bla
