[The description below was written by a language model from this plasmid's Addgene catalogue record and pLannotate feature annotations shown in this document.]
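Description:
pWT016a is a small (about 2.4 kb) mammalian expression plasmid built on the pFYF1320 guide RNA backbone. It is maintained in E. coli at high copy through a ColE1/pUC-type origin of replication and is selected with ampicillin via the β-lactamase gene and its native promoter. A residual fragment of a Gateway attB1 site lies upstream of the expression cassette. No mammalian selection marker or Cas9 coding sequence is annotated, so the nuclease or Cas9-derived effector must be provided from a separate construct.

The payload is a single RNA polymerase III transcription unit driven by the human U6 promoter. It encodes a "blocked" single guide RNA (bsgRNA) targeting GFP. A 13-nucleotide blocker sequence at the 5' end is followed by a hammerhead ribozyme (HHR), then the GFP-directed spacer, and finally the Streptococcus pyogenes Cas9 gRNA scaffold. The 20-nt hit annotated as an mVenus fragment on the reverse strand is simply this spacer, matching a GFP-family coding sequence rather than representing an expressed protein.

In this design the blocker is complementary to part of the spacer and is expected to pair with it, masking the guide and suppressing Cas9 activity. Self-cleavage by the hammerhead ribozyme would release the blocker and restore guide function. According to the associated publication title, the construct belongs to work on aptazyme-embedded guide RNAs for ligand-responsive genome editing and transcriptional activation. This plasmid carries a plain ribozyme rather than an annotated ligand-binding aptamer, so it probably tests the blocker length and ribozyme-dependent unblocking against a GFP reporter in human cells, although the record does not state its exact experimental role.
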