Addgene plasmid #96852: pWT016a
Purpose: HHR-bsgRNA-GFP (13 nt blocker)
Depositing lab: David Liu. Depositing organization: Harvard University. Publication: Aptazyme-embedded guide RNAs enable ligand-responsive genome editing and transcriptional activation. Tang W, Hu JH, Liu DR. Nat Commun. 2017 Jun 28;8:15939. doi: 10.1038/ncomms15939. PubMed 28656978.
Backbone
  Vector backbone: pFYF1320
  Vector type: Mammalian Expression
Growth in bacteria
  Bacterial resistance: Ampicillin, 100 μg/mL
  Growth temperature: 37°C
  Growth strain: DH5alpha
  Copy number: High Copy
Gene/Insert
  Gene/Insert name: HHR-bsgRNA-GFP (13 nt blocker)
  gRNA/shRNA sequence: GCTGCCCGTGCCCGGTACATCCAGCTGATGAGTCCCAAATAGGACGAAACGCGCTTCGGTGCGTCCTGGATTCCACGGGCACGGGCAGCTTGCCGGGTTTTAGAGCTAGAAATAGCAAGTTAAAATAAGGCTAGTCCGTTATCAACTTGAAAAAGTGGCACCGAGTCGGTGCTTTTTTT
  Species: H. sapiens (human)
  Cloning method: Unknown
Terms and licenses: Academic/Nonprofit Terms; Industry Terms: Not Available to Industry
How to cite: pWT016a was a gift from David Liu (Addgene plasmid # 96852 ; http://n2t.net/addgene:96852 ; RRID:Addgene_96852)
